Addgene plasmid #221732: pcDNA3-FLAG3-drAgo2Y-F
Purpose: Expression of zebrafish Ago2 with Y680F mutation and N-terminal 3xFLAG tag in mammalian cells.
Depositing lab: David Bartel. Depositing organization: Whitehead Institute for Biomedical Research. Publication: A Seed Mismatch Enhances Argonaute2-Catalyzed Cleavage and Partially Rescues Severely Impaired Cleavage Found in Fish. Chen GR, Sive H, Bartel DP. Mol Cell. 2017 Dec 21;68(6):1095-1107.e5. doi: 10.1016/j.molcel.2017.11.032. PubMed 29272705.
Backbone
  Vector backbone: pcDNA3
  Vector type: Mammalian Expression
Growth in bacteria
  Bacterial resistance: Ampicillin, 100 μg/mL
  Growth temperature: 37°C
  Growth strain: DH5alpha
  Copy number: High Copy
Gene/Insert
  Gene/Insert name: drAgo2Y-F
  Species: D. rerio (zebrafish)
  Mutation: Y680F in active site
  Entrez Gene: ago2
  Promoter: CMV
  Tag / fusion protein: 3xFLAG (N terminal on insert)
  Cloning method: Gibson Cloning
  Sequencing primers: 5′ CMV-F; 3′ BGH-rev
Terms and licenses: Academic/Nonprofit Terms; Industry Terms: Not Available to Industry
How to cite: pcDNA3-FLAG3-drAgo2Y-F was a gift from David Bartel (Addgene plasmid # 221732 ; http://n2t.net/addgene:221732 ; RRID:Addgene_221732)
