[The description below was written by a language model from this plasmid's Addgene catalogue record and pLannotate feature annotations shown in this document.]
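Description:
pcDNA3-FLAG3-drAgo2Y-F is a mammalian expression plasmid built on the pcDNA3 backbone that drives production of zebrafish (Danio rerio) Argonaute2 carrying a Y680F substitution in the active site, fused at its N terminus to a 3xFLAG epitope. It is maintained in E. coli through a high-copy ColE1/pUC-type origin and selected with ampicillin via the β-lactamase gene and its own promoter. An f1 phage origin is also present, along with leftover lac promoter/operator, CAP site and partial lacI and bom sequences that are backbone remnants rather than functional parts of the design.

The expression cassette consists of the human cytomegalovirus immediate early enhancer and promoter, followed by the 3xFLAG coding sequence (which includes an enterokinase cleavage site) and then the Ago2 open reading frame. The automated annotation labels this frame by homology to rabbit AGO2, but the catalogue entry identifies it as the zebrafish gene. Downstream, the feature table detects an HSV thymidine kinase polyadenylation signal and only a short, reverse-oriented fragment of the bovine growth hormone poly(A) signal normally found in pcDNA3, so how the transcript is terminated is not fully clear from the annotation. A separate SV40 early promoter drives a neomycin phosphotransferase gene ending in an SV40 poly(A) signal, which can permit G418 selection of stably transfected cells; a partial ble fragment lies between them.

Ago2 is the slicing component of the RNA-induced silencing complex. This construct lets the tagged active-site variant be expressed in mammalian cells, detected or immunopurified through FLAG, and compared with other Ago2 forms in studies of why target cleavage is impaired in the fish protein.
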