Features (pLannotate 1.2.2; 19 found; start..end, strand, type, name):
     28..80      -  misc_feature   bom (fragment): basis of mobility region from pBR322
    235..614     +  enhancer       CMV enhancer: human cytomegalovirus immediate early enhancer
    615..818     +  promoter       CMV promoter: human cytomegalovirus (CMV) immediate early promoter
    936..1001    +  CDS            3xFLAG: three tandem FLAG® epitope tags, followed by an enterokinase cleavage site
   1113..3629    +  CDS            AGO2: AGO2_RABIT - Also known as EIF2C2. Experimental evidence at protein level: Swiss-Prot protein existence level 1. Required for RNA-mediated gene silencing (RNAi) by the RNA- induced silencing complex (RISC). The 'minimal RISC' appears to include AGO2 bound to a short guide RNA such as a microRNA (miRNA) or short interfering RNA (siRNA). These guide RNAs direct RISC to complementary mRNAs that are targets for RISC-mediated gene silencing. The precise mechanism of gene silencing depends on the degree of complementarity between the miRNA or siRNA and its target. Binding of RISC to a perfectly comp
   3728..3776    +  polyA_signal   HSV TK poly(A) signal: herpes simplex virus thymidine kinase polyadenylation signal (Cole and Stacy, 1985)
   3867..3883    -  polyA_signal   bGH poly(A) signal (fragment): bovine growth hormone polyadenylation signal
   3978..4406    +  rep_origin     f1 ori (sequence partly withheld): f1 bacteriophage origin of replication; arrow indicates direction of (+) strand synthesis
   4420..4749    +  promoter       SV40 promoter: SV40 enhancer and early promoter
   4816..5607    +  CDS            neo: KKA2_KLEPN - Also known as kan, nptII. Experimental evidence at protein level: Swiss-Prot protein existence level 1. Resistance to kanamycin, neomycin, paromomycin, ribostamycin, butirosin and gentamicin B. From Klebsiella pneumoniae.
   5633..5791    +  CDS            ble (fragment): BLE_KLEPN - Experimental evidence at protein level: Swiss-Prot protein existence level 1. Binding protein with a strong affinity to the bleomycin family of antibiotics. Binds to CL990; an antimitotic-antibiotic compound. From Klebsiella pneumoniae.
   5786..5907    +  polyA_signal   SV40 poly(A) signal: SV40 polyadenylation signal
   5980..5996    -  protein_bind   lac operator: The lac repressor binds to the lac operator to inhibit transcription in E. coli. This inhibition can be relieved by adding lactose or isopropyl-β-D-thiogalactopyranoside (IPTG). lac repressor encoded by lacI
   6004..6034    -  promoter       lac promoter: promoter for the E. coli lac operon
   6049..6070    -  protein_bind   CAP binding site: CAP binding activates transcription in the presence of cAMP. E. coli catabolite activator protein
   6083..6175    -  CDS            lacI (fragment): lac repressor; lacI; The lac repressor binds to the lac operator to inhibit transcription in E. coli. This inhibition can be relieved by adding lactose or isopropyl-β-D-thiogalactopyranoside (IPTG).
   6358..6946    -  rep_origin     ori: high-copy-number ColE1/pMB1/pBR322/pUC origin of replication
   7117..7977    -  CDS            AmpR: β-lactamase; bla; confers resistance to ampicillin, carbenicillin, and related antibiotics
   7978..8082    -  promoter       AmpR promoter: bla
>Addgene plasmid #221732 | pcDNA3-FLAG3-drAgo2Y-F | addgene full sequence | sequence record 449353 | Addgene NGS Result
GACGGATCGGGAGATCTCCCGATCCCCTATGGTGCACTCTCAGTACAATCTGCTCTGATGCCGCATAGTT
AAGCCAGTATCTGCTCCCTGCTTGTGTGTTGGAGGTCGCTGAGTAGTGCGCGAGCAAAATTTAAGCTACA
ACAAGGCAAGGCTTGACCGACAATTGCATGAAGAATCTGCTTAGGGTTAGGCGTTTTGCGCTGCTTCGCG
ATGTACGGGCCAGATATACGCGTTGACATTGATTATTGACTAGTTATTAATAGTAATCAATTACGGGGTC
ATTAGTTCATAGCCCATATATGGAGTTCCGCGTTACATAACTTACGGTAAATGGCCCGCCTGGCTGACCG
CCCAACGACCCCCGCCCATTGACGTCAATAATGACGTATGTTCCCATAGTAACGCCAATAGGGACTTTCC
ATTGACGTCAATGGGTGGAGTATTTACGGTAAACTGCCCACTTGGCAGTACATCAAGTGTATCATATGCC
AAGTACGCCCCCTATTGACGTCAATGACGGTAAATGGCCCGCCTGGCATTATGCCCAGTACATGACCTTA
TGGGACTTTCCTACTTGGCAGTACATCTACGTATTAGTCATCGCTATTACCATGGTGATGCGGTTTTGGC
AGTACATCAATGGGCGTGGATAGCGGTTTGACTCACGGGGATTTCCAAGTCTCCACCCCATTGACGTCAA
TGGGAGTTTGTTTTGGCACCAAAATCAACGGGACTTTCCAAAATGTCGTAACAACTCCGCCCCATTGACG
CAAATGGGCGGTAGGCGTGTACGGTGGGAGGTCTATATAAGCAGAGCTCGTTTAGTGAACCGTCAGATCG
CCTGGAGACGCCATCCACGCTGTTTTGACCTCCATAGAAGACACCGGGACCGATCCAGCCTCCGGACTCT
AGAGGATCGAACCCTTGCCACCATGGACTACAAAGACCATGACGGTGATTATAAAGATCATGATATCGAT
TACAAGGATGACGATGACAAGCTTGGTGGTTCTTATCCCATTGGAGCAGCTGGTGCTACTGAGCTGTTTC
AGGGACGTCCGTCTTCAGGGTCAGATGTTTCTGCTCCTGCGTCTCCTCCAGCACCACAAGAATATGTCTT
CAAACCACCTCAGCGGCCAGACTTTGGCACAATGGGTAGGACAATCAAGCTTCAGGCCAACTTCTTTGAA
ATGGAAATTCCCAAGTTGGAGGTTTATCATTATGAAATAGACATCAAGCCTGAGAAATGCCCACGGAGAG
TTAACCGTGAAATAGTTGAGCACATGGTCCAGCACTTTAAAACGCAGATCTTTGGAGATCGAAAGCCTGT
GTATGATGGGAGGAAGAATCTCTACACTGCCATGCCTTTACCCATTGGAAGAGACAAAGTGGAGCTGGAG
GTCACGATTCCTGGGGAGGGAAAAGACAGGAGCTTTAAAGTCGCTATAAAGTGGATGTCCTGTGTCAGTC
TGCAAGCTTTGCATGAAGCACTCTCTGGACGGCTACCAAACATCCCTTTCGAGACCATTCAGGCTCTGGA
TGTTGTCATGAGACATTTGCCCTCTATGAGGTACACCCCAGTCGGACGTTCATTCTTCACTCCATCGGAG
GGCTGCTCTAACCCTCTTGGTGGAGGAAGAGAAGTTTGGTTTGGTTTTCATCAGTCTGTTCGGCCATCAC
TCTGGAAGATGATGCTCAACATTGATGTGTCTGCCACTGCGTTCTACAAAGCTCAACCCGTCATTGAATT
CATGTGTGAGGTTTTGGATTTTAAAAGCATCGAAGAGCAGCAAAAGCCCTTAACAGATTCCCAAAGAGTG
AAGTTTACCAAGGAGATCAAGGGTTTGAAGGTTGAAATTACTCACTGTGGACAAATGAAGAGGAAGTACA
GAGTGTGTAATGTGACGAGAAGACCAGCCAGCCATCAAACGTTTCCTTTGCAGCAAGAGAATGGTCAGAC
CATTGAATGCACTGTCGCCCAGTACTTCAAGGATAAGTACAAACTGGTGCTTCGATACCCACATCTCCCA
TGTTTACAAGTTGGTCAGGAGCAGAAACACACCTACCTTCCGTTGGAGGTCTGCAACATTGTAGCCGGGC
AGCGATGCATCAAGAAACTGACAGACAATCAGACCTCCACTATGATACGTGCCACAGCCAGGTCTGCGCC
CGACCGTCAGGACGAGATCAGCAAACTGATGAGAAGTGCCAACTTCAATACAGATCCTTATGTGCGTGAG
TTTGGAGTCATGGTAAGAGACGATATGACTGAAGTCAATGGTCGGGTTCTTCAAGCACCGTCGATTCTCT
ATGGTGGAAGGAACAAAGCAATAGCAACCCCAGTCCAGGGCGTGTGGGACATGAGGAACAAGCAGTTCCA
CACAGGGATTGAAATCAAAGTTTGGGCCATTGCCTGCTTTGCCCCACAGAGGCAGTGCACAGAACTCCTG
CTGAAGGCCTTCACTGACCAGCTTCGTAAGATCTCACGTGATGCTGGGATGCCCATTCAGGGCCAGCCGT
GCTTTTGCAAATACGCCCAGGGAGCAGACAGTGTGGAGCCCATGTTCAAACACCTCAAGTACACTTATCA
AGGGTTACAGTTGGTGGTGGTCATCTTACCCGGCAAGACTCCTGTTTATGCTGAGGTGAAGCGTGTTGGA
GACACTGTTCTCGGCATGGCCACGCAGTGTGTCCAGGTGAAGAATGTGCAGAAGACCACACCTCAAACCC
TTTCTAACCTCTGCCTCAAGATTAACGTCAAACTGGGTGGAGTCAACAACATTCTTCTTCCACAGGGCAG
GCCCTTGGTGTTCCAGCAACCAGTTATCTTTTTAGGTGCAGATGTGACTCATCCACCAGCTGGAGATGGC
AAGAAACCCTCAATTGCTGCTGTCGTTGGCAGTATGGATGCCCACCCAAGCAGATACTGTGCCACAGTGC
GGGTCCAGCAGCACCGGCAGGACATCATTCAGGATCTGGCAACCATGGTCAGAGAGTTACTCATCCAGTT
CTACAAATCCACACGCTTCAAACCAACACGCATCATCTTCTACAGAGACGGCATCTCTGAAGGCCAGTTT
AACCAGGTTCTACAGCATGAGCTGCTGGCTATTCGTGAGGCCTGCATCAAGCTGGAGAAAGATTATCAGC
CGGGTATCACCTTCGTTGTAGTACAGAAGAGACACCACACCAGACTCTTCTGCATGGACAGGAACGAACG
GGTTGGAAAGAGTGGAAACATCCCTGCTGGCACCACTGTCGACACCAAAATTACTCATCCATTCGAGTTT
GACTTTTATCTTTGCAGTCATGCTGGAATTCAGGGAACCAGTAGGCCGTCCCACTATCATGTGCTGTGGG
ACGACAACCATTTCACCTCTGACGAGCTGCAGGTCCTCACCTACCAGCTGTGCCACACCTATGTTCGCTG
CACCCGCTCGGTCTCCATTCCTGCACCAGCCTATTACGCCCACTTGGTGGCGTTTCGCGCCCGCTACCAC
TTGGTTGACAAAGAACATGACAGTGCTGAAGGCAGTCACACATCAGGTCAGAGTAACGGCAGAGATCAAC
AAGCCCTGGCCAAAGCTGTGCAGATCCACCAGGACACACTGCGCACCATGTACTTCGCCTGAAAGGGTTC
GATCCCTACCGGTTAGTAATGAGTTTAAACGGGGGAGGCTAACTGAAACACGGAAGGAGACAATACCGGA
AGGAACCCGCGCTATGACGGCAATAAAAAGACAGAATAAAACGCACGGGTGTTGGGTCGTTTGTTCATAA
ACGCGGGGTTCGGTCCCAGGGCTGGCACTCTGTCGATACCCCACCGAGACCCCATTGGGGCCAATACGCC
CGCGTTTCTTCCTTTTCCCCACCCCACCCCCCAAGTTCGGGTGAAGGCCCAGGGCTCGCAGCCAACGTCG
GGGCGGCAGGCCCTGCCATAGCAGATCTGCGCAGCTGGGGCTCTAGGGGGTATCCCC
[124 nt withheld, positions 3978-4101]
C
[91 nt withheld, positions 4103-4193]
A
[49 nt withheld, positions 4195-4243]
CCTTTGACGTTGGAGTCCACGTTCTTT
[37 nt withheld, positions 4271-4307]
ACCCTATCTCGGTCTATTCTTTTGATTTATAAGGGATTTTGCCGATTTCGGCCTATTGGTTAAAAAATGA
GCTGATTTAACAAAAATTTAACGCGAATTAATTCTGTGGAATGTGTGTCAGTTAGGGTGTGGAAAGTCCC
CAGGCTCCCCAGCAGGCAGAAGTATGCAAAGCATGCATCTCAATTAGTCAGCAACCAGGTGTGGAAAGTC
CCCAGGCTCCCCAGCAGGCAGAAGTATGCAAAGCATGCATCTCAATTAGTCAGCAACCATAGTCCCGCCC
CTAACTCCGCCCATCCCGCCCCTAACTCCGCCCAGTTCCGCCCATTCTCCGCCCCATGGCTGACTAATTT
TTTTTATTTATGCAGAGGCCGAGGCCGCCTCTGCCTCTGAGCTATTCCAGAAGTAGTGAGGAGGCTTTTT
TGGAGGCCTAGGCTTTTGCAAAAAGCTCCCGGGAGCTTGTATATCCATTTTCGGATCTGATCAAGAGACA
GGATGAGGATCGTTTCGCATGATTGAACAAGATGGATTGCACGCAGGTTCTCCGGCCGCTTGGGTGGAGA
GGCTATTCGGCTATGACTGGGCACAACAGACAATCGGCTGCTCTGATGCCGCCGTGTTCCGGCTGTCAGC
GCAGGGGCGCCCGGTTCTTTTTGTCAAGACCGACCTGTCCGGTGCCCTGAATGAACTGCAGGACGAGGCA
GCGCGGCTATCGTGGCTGGCCACGACGGGCGTTCCTTGCGCAGCTGTGCTCGACGTTGTCACTGAAGCGG
GAAGGGACTGGCTGCTATTGGGCGAAGTGCCGGGGCAGGATCTCCTGTCATCTCACCTTGCTCCTGCCGA
GAAAGTATCCATCATGGCTGATGCAATGCGGCGGCTGCATACGCTTGATCCGGCTACCTGCCCATTCGAC
CACCAAGCGAAACATCGCATCGAGCGAGCACGTACTCGGATGGAAGCCGGTCTTGTCGATCAGGATGATC
TGGACGAAGAGCATCAGGGGCTCGCGCCAGCCGAACTGTTCGCCAGGCTCAAGGCGCGCATGCCCGACGG
CGAGGATCTCGTCGTGACCCATGGCGATGCCTGCTTGCCGAATATCATGGTGGAAAATGGCCGCTTTTCT
GGATTCATCGACTGTGGCCGGCTGGGTGTGGCGGACCGCTATCAGGACATAGCGTTGGCTACCCGTGATA
TTGCTGAAGAGCTTGGCGGCGAATGGGCTGACCGCTTCCTCGTGCTTTACGGTATCGCCGCTCCCGATTC
GCAGCGCATCGCCTTCTATCGCCTTCTTGACGAGTTCTTCTGAGCGGGACTCTGGGGTTCGCGAAATGAC
CGACCAAGCGACGCCCAACCTGCCATCACGAGATTTCGATTCCACCGCCGCCTTCTATGAAAGGTTGGGC
TTCGGAATCGTTTTCCGGGACGCCGGCTGGATGATCCTCCAGCGCGGGGATCTCATGCTGGAGTTCTTCG
CCCACCCCAACTTGTTTATTGCAGCTTATAATGGTTACAAATAAAGCAATAGCATCACAAATTTCACAAA
TAAAGCATTTTTTTCACTGCATTCTAGTTGTGGTTTGTCCAAACTCATCAATGTATCTTATCATGTCTGT
ATACCGTCGACCTCTAGCTAGAGCTTGGCGTAATCATGGTCATAGCTGTTTCCTGTGTGAAATTGTTATC
CGCTCACAATTCCACACAACATACGAGCCGGAAGCATAAAGTGTAAAGCCTGGGGTGCCTAATGAGTGAG
CTAACTCACATTAATTGCGTTGCGCTCACTGCCCGCTTTCCAGTCGGGAAACCTGTCGTGCCAGCTGCAT
TAATGAATCGGCCAACGCGCGGGGAGAGGCGGTTTGCGTATTGGGCGCTCTTCCGCTTCCTCGCTCACTG
ACTCGCTGCGCTCGGTCGTTCGGCTGCGGCGAGCGGTATCAGCTCACTCAAAGGCGGTAATACGGTTATC
CACAGAATCAGGGGATAACGCAGGAAAGAACATGTGAGCAAAAGGCCAGCAAAAGGCCAGGAACCGTAAA
AAGGCCGCGTTGCTGGCGTTTTTCCATAGGCTCCGCCCCCCTGACGAGCATCACAAAAATCGACGCTCAA
GTCAGAGGTGGCGAAACCCGACAGGACTATAAAGATACCAGGCGTTTCCCCCTGGAAGCTCCCTCGTGCG
CTCTCCTGTTCCGACCCTGCCGCTTACCGGATACCTGTCCGCCTTTCTCCCTTCGGGAAGCGTGGCGCTT
TCTCATAGCTCACGCTGTAGGTATCTCAGTTCGGTGTAGGTCGTTCGCTCCAAGCTGGGCTGTGTGCACG
AACCCCCCGTTCAGCCCGACCGCTGCGCCTTATCCGGTAACTATCGTCTTGAGTCCAACCCGGTAAGACA
CGACTTATCGCCACTGGCAGCAGCCACTGGTAACAGGATTAGCAGAGCGAGGTATGTAGGCGGTGCTACA
GAGTTCTTGAAGTGGTGGCCTAACTACGGCTACACTAGAAGAACAGTATTTGGTATCTGCGCTCTGCTGA
AGCCAGTTACCTTCGGAAAAAGAGTTGGTAGCTCTTGATCCGGCAAACAAACCACCGCTGGTAGCGGTGG
TTTTTTTGTTTGCAAGCAGCAGATTACGCGCAGAAAAAAAGGATCTCAAGAAGATCCTTTGATCTTTTCT
ACGGGGTCTGACGCTCAGTGGAACGAAAACTCACGTTAAGGGATTTTGGTCATGAGATTATCAAAAAGGA
TCTTCACCTAGATCCTTTTAAATTAAAAATGAAGTTTTAAATCAATCTAAAGTATATATGAGTAAACTTG
GTCTGACAGTTACCAATGCTTAATCAGTGAGGCACCTATCTCAGCGATCTGTCTATTTCGTTCATCCATA
GTTGCCTGACTCCCCGTCGTGTAGATAACTACGATACGGGAGGGCTTACCATCTGGCCCCAGTGCTGCAA
TGATACCGCGAGACCCACGCTCACCGGCTCCAGATTTATCAGCAATAAACCAGCCAGCCGGAAGGGCCGA
GCGCAGAAGTGGTCCTGCAACTTTATCCGCCTCCATCCAGTCTATTAATTGTTGCCGGGAAGCTAGAGTA
AGTAGTTCGCCAGTTAATAGTTTGCGCAACGTTGTTGCCATTGCTACAGGCATCGTGGTGTCACGCTCGT
CGTTTGGTATGGCTTCATTCAGCTCCGGTTCCCAACGATCAAGGCGAGTTACATGATCCCCCATGTTGTG
CAAAAAAGCGGTTAGCTCCTTCGGTCCTCCGATCGTTGTCAGAAGTAAGTTGGCCGCAGTGTTATCACTC
ATGGTTATGGCAGCACTGCATAATTCTCTTACTGTCATGCCATCCGTAAGATGCTTTTCTGTGACTGGTG
AGTACTCAACCAAGTCATTCTGAGAATAGTGTATGCGGCGACCGAGTTGCTCTTGCCCGGCGTCAATACG
GGATAATACCGCGCCACATAGCAGAACTTTAAAAGTGCTCATCATTGGAAAACGTTCTTCGGGGCGAAAA
CTCTCAAGGATCTTACCGCTGTTGAGATCCAGTTCGATGTAACCCACTCGTGCACCCAACTGATCTTCAG
CATCTTTTACTTTCACCAGCGTTTCTGGGTGAGCAAAAACAGGAAGGCAAAATGCCGCAAAAAAGGGAAT
AAGGGCGACACGGAAATGTTGAATACTCATACTCTTCCTTTTTCAATATTATTGAAGCATTTATCAGGGT
TATTGTCTCATGAGCGGATACATATTTGAATGTATTTAGAAAAATAAACAAATAGGGGTTCCGCGCACAT
TTCCCCGAAAAGTGCCACCTGACGTC
